>Addgene plasmid #12530 | pET20b-pIgR D1-H6 | addgene partial sequence | sequence record 18967 | T7 5'-TAATACGACTCACTATAGGG-3'
GTTTACTTTAAGAAGGAGATATACATATGAAGAGTCCCATATTTGGTCCCGAGGAGGTGAATAGTGTGGA
AGGTAACTCAGTGTCCATCACGTGCTACTACCCACCCACCTCTGTCAACCGGCACACCCGGAAGTACTGG
TGCCGGCAGGGAGCTAGAGGTGGCTGCATAACCCTCATCTCCTCGGAGGGCTACGTCTCCAGCAAATATG
CAGGCAGGGCTAACCTCACCAACTTCCCGGAGAACGGCACATTTGTGGTGAACATTGCCCAGCTGAGCCA
GGATGACTCCGGGCGCTACAAGTGTGGCCTGGGCATCAATAGCCGAGGCCTGTCCTTTGATGTCAGCCTG
GAGGTCCTCGAGCACCACCACCACCACCACTGAGATCCGGCTGCTAACAAAGCCCGAAAGGAAGCTGAGT
TGGCTGCTGCCACCGCTGAGCAATAACTAGCATAACCCCTTGGGGCCTCTAAACGGGTCTTGAGGGGTTT
TTTGCTGAAAGGAGGAACTATATCCGGATTGGCGAATGGG
[124 nt withheld, positions 531-654]
C
[73 nt withheld, positions 656-728]
