[The description below was written by a language model from this plasmid's Addgene catalogue record.]
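Description:
pET20b-pIgR D1-H6 is a bacterial expression plasmid built on the Novagen pET20b backbone (about 3.7 kb without insert) and selected with ampicillin. The copy number is listed as unknown, and no feature table is supplied, so individual elements such as the origin of replication are not itemised. The use of T7 promoter and T7 terminator sequencing primers fits the usual pET design, in which the open reading frame lies between a T7 promoter and terminator. Expression therefore depends on a host that supplies T7 RNA polymerase, while a standard cloning strain such as DH5alpha is used only for propagation.

The insert is a fragment of roughly 350 bp from the human polymeric immunoglobulin receptor (PIGR). It encodes residues Lys 1 to Val 109, and the construct name indicates that this corresponds to the first domain (D1). It was cloned between NdeI and XhoI, and both sites remain intact. The XhoI junction places the coding sequence in frame with the backbone-encoded C-terminal histidine tag, the "H6" of the name, which allows purification by immobilised metal affinity chromatography. In pET20b, cloning at NdeI would normally replace the vector's pelB leader, so cytoplasmic rather than periplasmic expression is expected, although the record does not say this.

The associated publication reports the crystal structure of a polymeric immunoglobulin-binding fragment of human pIgR. The plasmid's evident purpose is therefore production of recombinant His-tagged D1 protein in E. coli for structural and ligand-binding studies. Part of the plasmid was derived from a construct made in another laboratory.
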