Addgene plasmid #12530: pET20b-pIgR D1-H6
Depositing lab: Pamela Bjorkman. Depositing organization: California Institute of Technology. Publication: Crystal structure of a polymeric immunoglobulin binding fragment of the human polymeric immunoglobulin receptor. Hamburger AE, West AP, Bjorkman PJ. Structure. 2004 Nov . 12(11):1925-35. 10.1016/j.str.2004.09.006 PubMed 15530357.
Backbone
  Vector backbone: pET20b
  Backbone manufacturer: Novagen
  Backbone size w/o insert (bp): 3716
  Vector type: Bacterial Expression
Growth in bacteria
  Bacterial resistance: Ampicillin, 100 μg/mL
  Growth temperature: 37°C
  Growth strain: DH5alpha
  Copy number: Unknown
Gene/Insert
  Gene/Insert name: human polymeric immunoglobulin receptor (alt name: human pIgR)
  Species: H. sapiens (human)
  Insert size (bp): 350
  Mutation: Lys 1-Val 109
  GenBank ID: P01833
  Entrez Gene: PIGR
  Tag / fusion protein: His (C terminal on backbone)
  Cloning method: Restriction Enzyme; 5′ cloning site Nde I (not destroyed); 3′ cloning site Xho I (not destroyed)
  Sequencing primers: 5′ T7 promoter primer; 3′ T7 terminator primer
Resource information
  A portion of this plasmid was derived from a plasmid made by: Roland Strong
Terms and licenses: Academic/Nonprofit Terms; Industry Terms: Not Available to Industry
How to cite: pET20b-pIgR D1-H6 was a gift from Pamela Bjorkman (Addgene plasmid # 12530 ; http://n2t.net/addgene:12530 ; RRID:Addgene_12530)
